Addgene plasmid #58254: HSC1-GiP
Purpose: This self-inactivated retroviral vector has an internal human EF1alpha promoter driving the expression of a bicistronic EGFP ires Puromycin cassette
Depositing lab: James Ellis. Depositing organization: Hospital for Sick Children. Publication: Kinetics and epigenetics of retroviral silencing in mouse embryonic stem cells defined by deletion of the D4Z4 element. Rival-Gervier S, Lo MY, Khattak S, Pasceri P, Lorincz MC, Ellis J. Mol Ther. 2013 Aug;21(8):1536-50. doi: 10.1038/mt.2013.131. Epub 2013 Jun 11. PubMed 23752310.
Backbone
  Vector backbone: HSC1 retroviral vector
  Backbone size w/o insert (bp): 4941
  Total vector size (bp): 8075
  Vector type: Mammalian Expression, Retroviral
  Selectable markers: Puromycin
Growth in bacteria
  Bacterial resistance: Ampicillin, 100 μg/mL
  Growth temperature: 37°C
  Growth strain: Stbl3
  Copy number: High Copy
Gene/Insert
  Gene/Insert name: Enhanced Green Fluorescence Protein, Puromycin resistance gene (alt name: EiP)
  Insert size (bp): 1945
  Promoter: Human EF1-alpha
  Cloning method: Unknown
  Sequencing primers: 5′ gccggaattcgttaacctca; 3′ ccatatgatcgatgcatggg
Terms and licenses: Academic/Nonprofit Terms; Industry Terms: Not Available to Industry
Depositor comments: Please note that there is a small deletion (32bp) just after the 3’LTR inside the cloning vector that removes the M13R primer region. The depositing lab was able to produce viruses with good titer and doesn’t think the missing 32bp is a major concern.
How to cite: HSC1-GiP was a gift from James Ellis (Addgene plasmid # 58254 ; http://n2t.net/addgene:58254 ; RRID:Addgene_58254)
