[The description below was written by a language model from this plasmid's Addgene catalogue record and pLannotate feature annotations shown in this document.]
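Description:
HSC1-GiP is a self-inactivating (SIN) gammaretroviral vector built on the HSC1 backbone for stable gene delivery and expression in mammalian cells. In bacteria it is maintained as a high-copy plasmid through a ColE1/pUC-type origin and selected with ampicillin via the β-lactamase gene. The remaining bacterial region contains only leftover fragments of lac, rop, bom, lacZα and tetracycline-resistance sequences with no evident function. The catalogue lists a total size of 8,075 bp, while the sequenced record spans 8,053 nt. The depositor notes a 32 bp deletion just downstream of the 3' LTR that removes the M13 reverse primer site but did not prevent production of virus at good titer.

The viral portion begins with a murine embryonic stem cell virus 5' LTR. This is followed by the MESV Ψ packaging signal and a truncated, start-codon-less MMLV gag segment, which together promote encapsidation of the genomic RNA in packaging cells. The 3' LTR carries a U3 deletion. After reverse transcription this deletion is copied to the 5' end of the provirus, which disables LTR-driven transcription so that expression depends on the internal promoter. That promoter is human EF1α, and it drives a bicistronic transcript encoding EGFP followed by an EMCV IRES and the puromycin N-acetyltransferase gene. Transduced cells are therefore both fluorescent and puromycin-selectable from a single message.

The associated publication concerns the kinetics and epigenetics of retroviral silencing in mouse embryonic stem cells. This suggests the vector serves as a reporter provirus in which EGFP tracks expression over time and puromycin allows enrichment of expressing cells.
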