Features (pLannotate 1.2.2; 22 found; start..end, strand, type, name):
      1..517     +  LTR            5' LTR: 5' long terminal repeat from murine embryonic stem cell virus
    581..922     +  misc_feature   MESV Ψ: packaging signal of murine embryonic stem cell virus
    989..1405    +  CDS            gag (truncated): truncated Moloney murine leukemia virus (MMLV) gag gene lacking the start codon
   1426..1492    +  CDS            small t antigen (fragment): SV40 (simian virus 40) small t antigen
   1499..2677    +  promoter       EF-1α promoter: strong constitutive promoter for human elongation factor EF-1α
   2688..3407    +  CDS            EGFP: the original enhanced GFP (Yang et al., 1996) mammalian codon-optimized
   3565..4027    +  misc_feature   IRES: internal ribosome entry site (IRES) of the encephalomyocarditis virus (EMCV)
   4041..4640    +  CDS            PuroR: puromycin N-acetyltransferase; pac from Streptomyces alboniger; confers resistance to puromycin
   4748..4782    +  LTR            3' LTR (ΔU3) (fragment): self-inactivating 3' long terminal repeat (LTR) from Moloney murine leukemia virus
   4783..4962    +  LTR            3' LTR (ΔU3) (fragment): self-inactivating 3' long terminal repeat (LTR) from Moloney murine leukemia virus
   5124..5140    -  protein_bind   lac operator: The lac repressor binds to the lac operator to inhibit transcription in E. coli. This inhibition can be relieved by adding lactose or isopropyl-β-D-thiogalactopyranoside (IPTG). lac repressor encoded by lacI
   5148..5178    -  promoter       lac promoter: promoter for the E. coli lac operon
   5193..5214    -  protein_bind   CAP binding site: CAP binding activates transcription in the presence of cAMP. E. coli catabolite activator protein
   5227..5319    -  CDS            lacI (fragment): lac repressor; lacI; The lac repressor binds to the lac operator to inhibit transcription in E. coli. This inhibition can be relieved by adding lactose or isopropyl-β-D-thiogalactopyranoside (IPTG).
   5502..6090    -  rep_origin     ori: high-copy-number ColE1/pMB1/pBR322/pUC origin of replication
   6261..7121    -  CDS            AmpR: β-lactamase; bla; confers resistance to ampicillin, carbenicillin, and related antibiotics
   7122..7226    -  promoter       AmpR promoter: bla
   7321..7356    +  CDS            rop (fragment): Rop protein, which maintains plasmids at low copy number; rop
   7458..7557    +  misc_feature   bom (fragment): basis of mobility region from pBR322
   7563..7712    -  CDS            lacZα (fragment): LacZα fragment of β-galactosidase; lacZ fragment
   7712..7913    -  CDS            TcR (fragment): tetracycline efflux protein; tet; confers resistance to tetracycline
   7914..8012    +  CDS            env (fragment): murine leukemia virus gPr80 envelope polyprotein precursor; env; proteolytically cleaved into gp70SU and p15TM subunits
>Addgene plasmid #58254 | HSC1-GiP | addgene full sequence | sequence record 321491 | Addgene NGS Result
AATGAAAGACCCCACCTGTAGGTTTGGCAAGCTAGCTTAAGTAACGCCATTTTGCAAGGCATGGAAAATA
CATAACTGAGAATAGAGAAGTTCAGATCAAGGTTAGGAACAGAGAGACAGCAGAATATGGGCCAAACAGG
ATATCTGTGGTAAGCAGTTCCTGCCCCGGCTCAGGGCCAAGAACAGATGGTCCCCAGATGCGGTCCCGCC
CTCAGCAGTTTCTAGAGAACCATCAGATGTTTCCAGGGTGCCCCAAGGACCTGAAATGACCCTGTGCCTT
ATTTGAACTAACCAATCAGTTCGCTTCTCGCTTCTGTTCGCGCGCTTCTGCTCCCCGAGCTCAATAAAAG
AGCCCACAACCCCTCACTCGGCGCGCCAGTCCTCCGATAGACTGCGTCGCCCGGGTACCCGTATTCCCAA
TAAAGCCTCTTGCTGTTTGCATCCGAATCGTGGACTCGCTGATCCTTGGGAGGGTCTCCTCAGATTGATT
GACTGCCCACCTCGGGGGTCTTTCATTTGGAGGTTCCACCGAGATTTGGAGACCCCTGCCCAGGGACCAC
CGACCCCCCCGCCGGGAGGTAAGCTGGCCAGCGGTCGTTTCGTGTCTGTCTCTGTCTTTGTGCGTGTTTG
TGCCGGCATCTAATGTTTGCGCCTGCGTCTGTACTAGTTAGCTAACTAGCTCTGTATCTGGCGGACCCGT
GGTGGAACTGACGAGTTCTGAACACCCGGCCGCAACCCTGGGAGACGTCCCAGGGACTTTGGGGGCCGTT
TTTGTGGCCCGACCTGAGGAAGGGAGTCGATGTGGAATCCGACCCCGTCAGGATATGTGGTTCTGGTAGG
AGACGAGAACCTAAAACAGTTCCCGCCTCCGTCTGAATTTTTGCTTTCGGTTTGGAACCGAAGCCGCGCG
TCTTGTCTGCTGCAGCGCTGCAGCATCGTTCTGTGTTGTCTCTGTCTGACTGTGTTTCTGTATTTGTCTG
AAAATTAGGGCCAGACTGTTACCACTCCCTTAAGTTTGACCTTAGGTCACTGGAAAGATGTCGAGCGGAT
CGCTCACAACCAGTCGGTAGATGTCAAGAAGAGACGTTGGGTTACCTTCTGCTCTGCAGAATGGCCAACC
TTTAACGTCGGATGGCCGCGAGACGGCACCTTTAACCGAGACCTCATCACCCAGGTTAAGATCAAGGTCT
TTTCACCTGGCCCGCATGGACACCCAGACCAGGTCCCCTACATCGTGACCTGGGAAGCCTTGGCTTTTGA
CCCCCCTCCCTGGGTCAAGCCCTTTGTACACCCTAAGCCTCCGCCTCCTCTTCCTCCATCCGCCCCGTCT
CTCCCCCTTGAACCTCCTCGTTCGACCCCGCCTCGATCCTCCCTTTATCCAGCCCTCACTCCTTCTCTAG
GCGCCGGAATTCGTTAACCTCAAAGATGGATAAAGTTTTAAACAGAGAGGAATCTTTGCAGCTAATGGAC
CTTCTAGGTCTTGAAAGGAGTGGGAATTGGCTCCGGTGCCCGTCAGTGGGCAGAGCGCACATCGCCCACA
GTCCCCGAGAAGTTGGGGGGAGGGGTCGGCAATTGAACCGGTGCCTAGAGAAGGTGGCGCGGGGTAAACT
GGGAAAGTGATGTCGTGTACTGGCTCCGCCTTTTTCCCGAGGGTGGGGGAGAACCGTATATAAGTGCAGT
AGTCGCCGTGAACGTTCTTTTTCGCAACGGGTTTGCCGCCAGAACACAGGTAAGTGCCGTGTGTGGTTCC
CGCGGGCCTGGCCTCTTTACGGGTTATGGCCCTTGCGTGCCTTGAATTACTTCCACCTGGCTGCAGTACG
TGATTCTTGATCCCGAGCTTCGGGTTGGAAGTGGGTGGGAGAGTTCGAGGCCTTGCGCTTAAGGAGCCCC
TTCGCCTCGTGCTTGAGTTGAGGCCTGGCCTGGGCGCTGGGGCCGCCGCGTGCGAATCTGGTGGCACCTT
CGCGCCTGTCTCGCTGCTTTCGATAAGTCTCTAGCCATTTAAAATTTTTGATGACCTGCTGCGACGCTTT
TTTTCTGGCAAGATAGTCTTGTAAATGCGGGCCAAGATCTGCACACTGGTATTTCGGTTTTTGGGGCCGC
GGGCGGCGACGGGGCCCGTGCGTCCCAGCGCACATGTTCGGCGAGGCGGGGCCTGCGAGCGCGGCCACCG
AGAATCGGACGGGGGTAGTCTCAAGCTGGCCGGCCTGCTCTGGTGCCTGGCCTCGCGCCGCCGTGTATCG
CCCCGCCCTGGGCGGCAAGGCTGGCCCGGTCGGCACCAGTTGCGTGAGCGGAAAGATGGCCGCTTCCCGG
CCCTGCTGCAGGGAGCTCAAAATGGAGGACGCGGCGCTCGGGAGAGCGGGCGGGTGAGTCACCCACACAA
AGGAAAAGGGCCTTTCCGTCCTCAGCCGTCGCTTCATGTGACTCCACGGAGTACCGGGCGCCGTCCAGGC
ACCTCGATTAGTTCTCGAGCTTTTGGAGTACGTCGTCTTTAGGTTGGGGGGAGGGGTTTTATGCGATGGA
GTTTCCCCACACTGAGTGGGTGGAGACTGAAGTTAGGCCAGCTTGGCACTTGATGTAATTCTCCTTGGAA
TTTGCCCTTTTTGAGTTTGGATCTTGGTTCATTCTCAAGCCTCAGACAGTGGTTCAAAGTTTTTTTCTTC
CATTTCAGGTGTCGTGAGGAATTAGCCATGGTGAGCAAGGGCGAGGAGCTGTTCACCGGGGTGGTGCCCA
TCCTGGTCGAGCTGGACGGCGACGTAAACGGCCACAAGTTCAGCGTGTCCGGCGAGGGCGAGGGCGATGC
CACCTACGGCAAGCTGACCCTGAAGTTCATCTGCACCACCGGCAAGCTGCCCGTGCCCTGGCCCACCCTC
GTGACCACCCTGACCTACGGCGTGCAGTGCTTCAGCCGCTACCCCGACCACATGAAGCAGCACGACTTCT
TCAAGTCCGCCATGCCCGAAGGCTACGTCCAGGAGCGCACCATCTTCTTCAAGGACGACGGCAACTACAA
GACCCGCGCCGAGGTGAAGTTCGAGGGCGACACCCTGGTGAACCGCATCGAGCTGAAGGGCATCGACTTC
AAGGAGGACGGCAACATCCTGGGGCACAAGCTGGAGTACAACTACAACAGCCACAACGTCTATATCATGG
CCGACAAGCAGAAGAACGGCATCAAGGTGAACTTCAAGATCCGCCACAACATCGAGGACGGCAGCGTGCA
GCTCGCCGACCACTACCAGCAGAACACCCCCATCGGCGACGGCCCCGTGCTGCTGCCCGACAACCACTAC
CTGAGCACCCAGTCCGCCCTGAGCAAAGACCCCAACGAGAAGCGCGATCACATGGTCCTGCTGGAGTTCG
TGACCGCCGCCGGGATCACTCTCGGCATGGACGAGCTGTACAAGTAAAGCGGCCAACTCGACGTTATTCC
CTTCGATCGAATTCCGCCCCCCCCCCCTCTCCCTCCCCCCCCCCTAACGTTACTGGCCGAAGCCGCTTGG
AATAAGGCCGGTGTGCGTTTGTCTATATGTTATTTTCCACCATATTGCCGTCTTTTGGCAATGTGAGGGC
CCGGAAACCTGGCCCTGTCTTCTTGACGAGCATTCCTAGGGGTCTTTCCCCTCTCGCCAAAGGAATGCAA
GGTCTGTTGAATGTCGTGAAGGAAGCAGTTCCTCTGGAAGCTTCTTGAAGACAAACAACGTCTGTAGCGA
CCCTTTGCAGGCAGCGGAACCCCCCACCTGGCGACAGGTGCCTCTGCGGCCAAAAGCCACGTGTATAAGA
TACACCTGCAAAGGCGGCACAACCCCAGTGCCACGTTGTGAGTTGGATAGTTGTGGAAAGAGTCAAATGG
CTCTCCTCAAGCGTATTCAACAAGGGGCTGAAGGATGCCCAGAAGGTACCCCATTGTATGGGATCTGATC
TGGGGCCTCGGTGCACATGCTTTACATGTGTTTAGTCGAGGTTAAAAAAACGTCTAGGCCCCCCGAACCA
CGGGGACGTGGTTTTCCTTTGAAAAACACGATGATAATATGGCCACAACCATGACCGAGTACAAGCCCAC
GGTGCGCCTCGCCACCCGCGACGACGTCCCCAGGGCCGTACGCACCCTCGCCGCCGCGTTCGCCGACTAC
CCCGCCACGCGCCACACCGTCGATCCGGACCGCCACATCGAGCGGGTCACCGAGCTGCAAGAACTCTTCC
TCACGCGCGTCGGGCTCGACATCGGCAAGGTGTGGGTCGCGGACGACGGCGCCGCGGTGGCGGTCTGGAC
CACGCCGGAGAGCGTCGAAGCGGGGGCGGTGTTCGCCGAGATCGGCCCGCGCATGGCCGAGTTGAGCGGT
TCCCGGCTGGCCGCGCAGCAACAGATGGAAGGCCTCCTGGCGCCGCACCGGCCCAAGGAGCCCGCGTGGT
TCCTGGCCACCGTCGGCGTCTCGCCCGACCACCAGGGCAAGGGTCTGGGCAGCGCCGTCGTGCTCCCCGG
AGTGGAGGCGGCCGAGCGCGCCGGGGTGCCCGCCTTCCTGGAGACCTCCGCGCCCCGCAACCTCCCCTTC
TACGAGCGGCTCGGCTTCACCGTCACCGCCGACGTCGAGGTGCCCGAAGGACCGCGCACCTGGTGCATGA
CCCGCAAGCCCGGTGCCTGACGCCCGCCCCACGACCCGCAGCGCCCGACCGAAAGGAGCGCACGACCCCA
TGCATCGATCATATGGATAAAATAAAAGATTTTATTTAGTCTCCAGAAAAAGGGGGGAATGAAAGACCCC
ACCTGTAGGTTTGGCAAGCTAGGAGCTCAATAAAAGAGCCCACAACCCCTCACTCGGCGCGCCAGTCCTC
CGATAGACTGCGTCGCCCGGGTACCCGTGTATCCAATAAACCCTCTTGCAGTTGCATCCGACTTGTGGTC
TCGCTGTTCCTTGGGAGGGTCTCCTCTGAGTGATTGACTACCCGTCAGCGGGGGTCTTTCATGGGTAACA
GTTTCTTGAAGTTGGAGAACAACATTCTGAGGGTAGGAGTCGAATATTAAGTAATCCTGACTCAATTAGC
CACTGTTTTGAATCCACATACTCCAATACTCCTGAAATAGTTCATTATGGACAGCGCAGAAAGAGCTGGG
GAGAATTGTGAAATTGTTATCCGCTCACAATTCCACACAACATACGAGCCGGAAGCATAAAGTGTAAAGC
CTGGGGTGCCTAATGAGTGAGCTAACTCACATTAATTGCGTTGCGCTCACTGCCCGCTTTCCAGTCGGGA
AACCTGTCGTGCCAGCTGCATTAATGAATCGGCCAACGCGCGGGGAGAGGCGGTTTGCGTATTGGGCGCT
CTTCCGCTTCCTCGCTCACTGACTCGCTGCGCTCGGTCGTTCGGCTGCGGCGAGCGGTATCAGCTCACTC
AAAGGCGGTAATACGGTTATCCACAGAATCAGGGGATAACGCAGGAAAGAACATGTGAGCAAAAGGCCAG
CAAAAGGCCAGGAACCGTAAAAAGGCCGCGTTGCTGGCGTTTTTCCATAGGCTCCGCCCCCCTGACGAGC
ATCACAAAAATCGACGCTCAAGTCAGAGGTGGCGAAACCCGACAGGACTATAAAGATACCAGGCGTTTCC
CCCTGGAAGCTCCCTCGTGCGCTCTCCTGTTCCGACCCTGCCGCTTACCGGATACCTGTCCGCCTTTCTC
CCTTCGGGAAGCGTGGCGCTTTCTCATAGCTCACGCTGTAGGTATCTCAGTTCGGTGTAGGTCGTTCGCT
CCAAGCTGGGCTGTGTGCACGAACCCCCCGTTCAGCCCGACCGCTGCGCCTTATCCGGTAACTATCGTCT
TGAGTCCAACCCGGTAAGACACGACTTATCGCCACTGGCAGCAGCCACTGGTAACAGGATTAGCAGAGCG
AGGTATGTAGGCGGTGCTACAGAGTTCTTGAAGTGGTGGCCTAACTACGGCTACACTAGAAGAACAGTAT
TTGGTATCTGCGCTCTGCTGAAGCCAGTTACCTTCGGAAAAAGAGTTGGTAGCTCTTGATCCGGCAAACA
AACCACCGCTGGTAGCGGTGGTTTTTTTGTTTGCAAGCAGCAGATTACGCGCAGAAAAAAAGGATCTCAA
GAAGATCCTTTGATCTTTTCTACGGGGTCTGACGCTCAGTGGAACGAAAACTCACGTTAAGGGATTTTGG
TCATGAGATTATCAAAAAGGATCTTCACCTAGATCCTTTTAAATTAAAAATGAAGTTTTAAATCAATCTA
AAGTATATATGAGTAAACTTGGTCTGACAGTTACCAATGCTTAATCAGTGAGGCACCTATCTCAGCGATC
TGTCTATTTCGTTCATCCATAGTTGCCTGACTCCCCGTCGTGTAGATAACTACGATACGGGAGGGCTTAC
CATCTGGCCCCAGTGCTGCAATGATACCGCGAGACCCACGCTCACCGGCTCCAGATTTATCAGCAATAAA
CCAGCCAGCCGGAAGGGCCGAGCGCAGAAGTGGTCCTGCAACTTTATCCGCCTCCATCCAGTCTATTAAT
TGTTGCCGGGAAGCTAGAGTAAGTAGTTCGCCAGTTAATAGTTTGCGCAACGTTGTTGCCATTGCTACAG
GCATCGTGGTGTCACGCTCGTCGTTTGGTATGGCTTCATTCAGCTCCGGTTCCCAACGATCAAGGCGAGT
TACATGATCCCCCATGTTGTGCAAAAAAGCGGTTAGCTCCTTCGGTCCTCCGATCGTTGTCAGAAGTAAG
TTGGCCGCAGTGTTATCACTCATGGTTATGGCAGCACTGCATAATTCTCTTACTGTCATGCCATCCGTAA
GATGCTTTTCTGTGACTGGTGAGTACTCAACCAAGTCATTCTGAGAATAGTGTATGCGGCGACCGAGTTG
CTCTTGCCCGGCGTCAATACGGGATAATACCGCGCCACATAGCAGAACTTTAAAAGTGCTCATCATTGGA
AAACGTTCTTCGGGGCGAAAACTCTCAAGGATCTTACCGCTGTTGAGATCCAGTTCGATGTAACCCACTC
GTGCACCCAACTGATCTTCAGCATCTTTTACTTTCACCAGCGTTTCTGGGTGAGCAAAAACAGGAAGGCA
AAATGCCGCAAAAAAGGGAATAAGGGCGACACGGAAATGTTGAATACTCATACTCTTCCTTTTTCAATAT
TATTGAAGCATTTATCAGGGTTATTGTCTCATGAGCGGATACATATTTGAATGTATTTAGAAAAATAAAC
AAATAGGGGTTCCGCGCACATTTCCCCGAAAAGTGCCACCTGACGTCTAAGAAACCATTATTATCATGAC
ATTAACCTATAAAAATAGGCGTATCACGAGGCCCTTTCGTCTCGCGCGTTTCGGTGATGACGGTGAAAAC
CTCTGACACATGCAGCTCCCGGAGACGGTCACAGCTTGTCTGTAAGCGGATGCCGGGAGCAGACAAGCCC
GTCAGGGCGCGTCAGCGGGTGTTGGCGGGTGTCGGGGCTGGCTTAACTATGCGGCATCAGAGCAGATTGT
ACTGAGAGTGCACCATATGCGGTGTGAAATACCGCACAGATGCGTAAGGAGAAAATACCGCATCAGGCGC
CATTCGCCATTCAGGCTGCGCAACTGTTGGGAAGGGCGATCGGTGCGGGCCTCTTCGCTATTACGCCAGC
TGGCGAAAGGGGGATGTGCTGCAAGGCGATTAAGTTGGGTAACGCCAGGGTTTTCCCAGTCACGACGTTG
TAAAACGACGGCGCAAGGAATGGTGCATGCAAGGAGATGGCGCCCAACAGTCCCCCGGCCACGGGGCCTG
CCACCATACCCACGCCGAAACAAGCGCTCATGAGCCCGAAGTGGCGAGCCCGATCTTCCCCATCGGTGAT
GTCGGCGATATAGGCGCCAGCAACCGCACCTGTGGCGCCGGTGATGCCGGCCACGATGCGTCCGGCGTAG
AGGCGATTAGTCCAATTTGTTAAAGACAGGATATCAGTGGTCCAGGCTCTAGTTTTGACTCAACAATATC
ACCAGCTGAAGCCTATAGAGTACGAGCCATAGATAAAATAAAAGATTTTATTTAGTCTCCAGAAAAAGGG
GGG
