>Addgene plasmid #58254 | HSC1-GiP | addgene partial sequence | sequence record 92573 | EF1a-F 5'-TCAAGCCTCAGACAGTGGTTC-3'
AGGATTAGCCATGGTGAGCAAGGGCGAGGAGCTGTTCACCGGGGTGGTGCCCATCCTGGTCGAGCTGGAC
GGCGACGTAAACGGCCACAAGTTCAGCGTGTCCGGCGAGGGCGAGGGCGATGCCACCTACGGCAAGCTGA
CCCTGAAGTTCATCTGCACCACCGGCAAGCTGCCCGTGCCCTGGCCCACCCTCGTGACCACCCTGACCTA
CGGCGTGCAGTGCTTCAGCCGCTACCCCGACCACATGAAGCAGCACGACTTCTTCAAGTCCGCCATGCCC
GAAGGCTACGTCCAGGAGCGCACCATCTTCTTCAAGGACGACGGCAACTACAAGACCCGCGCCGAGGTGA
AGTTCGAGGGCGACACCCTGGTGAACCGCATCGAGCTGAAGGGCATCGACTTCAAGGAGGACGGCAACAT
CCTGGGGCACAAGCTGGAGTACAACTACAACAGCCACAACGTCTATATCATGGCCGACAAGCAGAAGAAC
GGCATCAAGGTGAACTTCAAGATCCGCCACAACATCGAGGACGGCAGCGTGCAGCTCGCCGACCACTACC
AGCAGAACACCCCCATCGGCGACGGCCCCGTGCTGCTGCCCGACAACCACTACCTGAGCACCCAGTCCGC
CCTGAGCAAAGACCCCAACGAGAAGCGCGATCACATGGTCCTGCTGGAGTTCGTGACCGCCGCCGGGATC
ACTCTCGGCAT
