>Addgene plasmid #58254 | HSC1-GiP | addgene partial sequence | sequence record 92577 | Puro-F2 5'-ctcggcttcaccgtcacc-3'
ACGCGCACCTGGTGCATGACCCGCAAGCCCGGTGCCTGACGCCCGCCCCACGACCCGCAGCGCCCGACCG
AAAGGAGCGCACGACCCCATGCATCGATCATATGGATAAAATAAAAGATTTTATTTAGTCTCCAGAAAAA
GGGGGGAATGAAAGACCCCACCTGTAGGTTTGGCAAGCTAGGAGCTCAATAAAAGAGCCCACAACCCCTC
ACTCGGCGCGCCAGTCCTCCGATAGACTGCGTCGCCCGGGTACCCGTGTATCCAATAAACCCTCTTGCAG
TTGCATCCGACTTGTGGTCTCGCTGTTCCTTGGGAGGGTCTCCTCTGAGTGATTGACTACCCGTCAGCGG
GGGTCTTTCATGGGTAACAGTTTCTTGAAGTTGGAGAACAACATTCTGAGGGTAGGAGTCGAATATTAAG
TAATCCTGACTCAATTAGCCACTGTTTTGAATCCACATACTCCAATACTCCTGAAATAGTTCATTATGGA
CAGCGCAGAAAGAGCTGGGGAGAATTGTGAAATTGTTATCCGCTCACAATTCCACACAACATACGAGCCG
GAAGCATAAAGTGTAAAGCCTGGGGTGCCTAATGAGTGAGCTAACTCACATTAATTGCGTTGCGCTCACT
GCCCGCTTTCCAGTCGGGAAACCTGTCGTGCCAGCTGCATTAATGAATCG
